>Addgene plasmid #86981 | pDUAL CLDN (GFP) | depositor full sequence | sequence record 173292 | pDUAL CLDN (GFP) sequence 10724 bps
TACAAACTTAGTAGTTGGAAGGGCTAATTCACTCCCAAAGAAGACAAGATATCCTTGATCTGTGGATCTA
CCACACACAAGGCTACTTCCCTGATTAGCAGAACTACACACCAGGGCCAGGGGTCAGATATCCACTGACC
TTTGGATGGTGCTACAAGCTAGTACCAGTTGAGCCAGATAAGGTAGAAGAGGCCAATAAAGGAGAGAACA
CCAGCTTGTTACACCCTGTGAGCCTGCATGGGATGGATGACCCGGAGAGAGAAGTGTTAGAGTGGAGGTT
TGACAGCCGCCTAGCATTTCATCACGTGGCCCGAGAGCTGCATCCGGAGTACTTCAAGAACTGCTGATAT
CGAGCTTGCTACAAGGGACTTTCCGCTGGGGACTTTCCAGGGAGGCGTGGCCTGGGCGGGACTGGGGAGT
GGCGAGCCCTCAGATCCTGCATATAAGCAGCTGCTTTTTGCCTGTACTGGGTCTCTCTGGTTAGACCAGA
TCTGAGCCTGGGAGCTCTCTGGCTAACTAGGGAACCCACTGCTTAAGCCTCAATAAAGCTTGCCTTGAGT
GCTTCAAGTAGTGTGTGCCCGTCTGTTGTGTGACTCTGGTAACTAGAGATCCCTCAGACCCTTTTAGTCA
GTGTGGAAAATCTCTAGCAGTGGCGCCCGAACAGGGACTTGAAAGCGAAAGGGAAACCAGAGGAGCTCTC
TCGACGCAGGACTCGGCTTGCTGAAGCGCGCACGGCAAGAGGCGAGGGGCGGCGACTGGTGAGTACGCCA
AAAATTTTGACTAGCGGAGGCTAGAAGGAGAGAGATGGGTGCGAGAGCGTCAGTATTAAGCGGGGGAGAA
TTAGATCGCGATGGGAAAAAATTCGGTTAAGGCCAGGGGGAAAGAAAAAATATAAATTAAAACATATAGT
ATGGGCAAGCAGGGAGCTAGAACGATTCGCAGTTAATCCTGGCCTGTTAGAAACATCAGAAGGCTGTAGA
CAAATACTGGGACAGCTACAACCATCCCTTCAGACAGGATCAGAAGAACTTAGATCATTATATAATACAG
TAGCAACCCTCTATTGTGTGCATCAAAGGATAGAGATAAAAGACACCAAGGAAGCTTTAGACAAGATAGA
GGAAGAGCAAAACAAAAGTAAGACCACCGCACAGCAAGCGGCCGGCCGCTGATCTTCAGACCTGGAGGAG
GAGATATGAGGGACAATTGGAGAAGTGAATTATATAAATATAAAGTAGTAAAAATTGAACCATTAGGAGT
AGCACCCACCAAGGCAAAGAGAAGAGTGGTGCAGAGAGAAAAAAGAGCAGTGGGAATAGGAGCTTTGTTC
CTTGGGTTCTTGGGAGCAGCAGGAAGCACTATGGGCGCAGCGTCAATGACGCTGACGGTACAGGCCAGAC
AATTATTGTCTGGTATAGTGCAGCAGCAGAACAATTTGCTGAGGGCTATTGAGGCGCAACAGCATCTGTT
GCAACTCACAGTCTGGGGCATCAAGCAGCTCCAGGCAAGAATCCTGGCTGTGGAAAGATACCTAAAGGAT
CAACAGCTCCTGGGGATTTGGGGTTGCTCTGGAAAACTCATTTGCACCACTGCTGTGCCTTGGAATGCTA
GTTGGAGTAATAAATCTCTGGAACAGATTTGGAATCACACGACCTGGATGGAGTGGGACAGAGAAATTAA
CAATTACACAAGCTTAATACACTCCTTAATTGAAGAATCGCAAAACCAGCAAGAAAAGAATGAACAAGAA
TTATTGGAATTAGATAAATGGGCAAGTTTGTGGAATTGGTTTAACATAACAAATTGGCTGTGGTATATAA
AATTATTCATAATGATAGTAGGAGGCTTGGTAGGTTTAAGAATAGTTTTTGCTGTACTTTCTATAGTGAA
TAGAGTTAGGCAGGGATATTCACCATTATCGTTTCAGACCCACCTCCCAACCCCGAGGGGACCCGACAGG
CCCGAAGGAATAGAAGAAGAAGGTGGAGAGAGAGACAGAGACAGATCCATTCGATTAGTGAACGGATCTC
GACGGTATCGCCAAATGGCAGTATTCATCCACAATTTTAAAAGAAAAGGGGGGATTGGGGGGTACAGTGC
AGGGGAAAGAATAGTAGACATAATAGCAACAGACATACAAACTAAAGAATTACAAAAACAAATTACAAAA
ATTCAAAATTTTCGGGTTTATTACAGGGACAGCAGAGATCCAGTTTGGATCGATAAGCTTGATATCGAAT
TCCTGCAGCCCCGATAAAATAAAAGATTTTATTTAGTCTCCAGAAAAAGGGGGGAATGAAAGACCCCACC
TGTAGGTTTGGCAAGCTAGCTGCAGTAACGCCATTTTGCAAGGCATGGAAAAATACCAAACCAAGAATAG
AGAAGTTCAGATCAAGGGCGGGTACATGAAAATAGCTAACGTTGGGCCAAACAGGATATCTGCGGTGAGC
AGTTTCGGCCCCGGCCCGGGGCCAAGAACAGATGGTCACCGCAGTTTCGGCCCCGGCCCGAGGCCAAGAA
CAGATGGTCCCCAGATATGGCCCAACCCTCAGCAGTTTCTTAAGACCCATCAGATGTTTCCAGGCTCCCC
CAAGGACCTGAAATGACCCTGCGCCTTATTTGAATTAACCAATCAGCCTGCTTCTCGCTTCTGTTCGCGC
GCTTCTGCTTCCCGAGCTCTATAAAAGAGCTCACAACCCCTCACTCGGCGCGCCAGTCCTCCGACAGACT
GAGTCGCCCGGGGGGATCCGCCGCCACCATGGCCAACGCGGGGCTGCAGCTGTTGGGCTTCATTCTCGCC
TTCCTGGGATGGATCGGCGCCATCGTCAGCACTGCCCTGCCCCAGTGGAGGATTTACTCCTATGCCGGCG
ACAACATCGTGACCGCCCAGGCCATGTACGAGGGGCTGTGGATGTCCTGCGTGTCGCAGAGCACCGGGCA
GATCCAGTGCAAAGTCTTTGACTCCTTGCTGAATCTGAGCAGCACATTGCAAGCAACCCGTGCCTTGATG
GTGGTTGGCATCCTCCTGGGAGTGATAGCAATCTTTGTGGCCACCGTTGGCATGAAGTGTATGAAGTGCT
TGGAAGACGATGAGGTGCAGAAGATGAGGATGGCTGTCATTGGGGGCGCGATATTTCTTCTTGCAGGTCT
GGCTATTTTAGTTGCCACAGCATGGTATGGCAATAGAATCGTTCAAGAATTCTATGACCCTATGACCCCA
GTCAATGCCAGGTACGAATTTGGTCAGGCTCTCTTCACTGGCTGGGCTGCTGCTTCTCTCTGCCTTCTGG
GAGGTGCCCTACTTTGCTGTTCCTGTCCCCGAAAAACAACCTCTTACCCAACACCAAGGCCCTATCCAAA
ACCTGCACCTTCCAGCGGGAAAGACTACGTGTGAGTCGACCTGCAGGCATGCAAGCTTGATATCAAGCTT
ATCGATAATCAACCTCTGGATTACAAAATTTGTGAAAGATTGACTGGTATTCTTAACTATGTTGCTCCTT
TTACGCTATGTGGATACGCTGCTTTAATGCCTTTGTATCATGCTATTGCTTCCCGTATGGCTTTCATTTT
CTCCTCCTTGTATAAATCCTGGTTGCTGTCTCTTTATGAGGAGTTGTGGCCCGTTGTCAGGCAACGTGGC
GTGGTGTGCACTGTGTTTGCTGACGCAACCCCCACTGGTTGGGGCATTGCCACCACCTGTCAGCTCCTTT
CCGGGACTTTCGCTTTCCCCCTCCCTATTGCCACGGCGGAACTCATCGCCGCCTGCCTTGCCCGCTGCTG
GACAGGGGCTCGGCTGTTGGGCACTGACAATTCCGTGGTGTTGTCGGGGAAATCATCGTCCTTTCCTTGG
CTGCTCGCCTGTGTTGCCACCTGGATTCTGCGCGGGACGTCCTTCTGCTACGTCCCTTCGGCCCTCAATC
CAGCGGACCTTCCTTCCCGCGGTCGAATTCCCACGGGGTTGGGGTTGCGCCTTTTCCAAGGCAGCCCTGG
GTTTGCGCAGGGACGCGGCTGCTCTGGGCGTGGTTCCGGGAAACGCAGCGGCGCCGACCCTGGGTCTCGC
ACATTCTTCACGTCCGTTCGCAGCGTCACCCGGATCTTCGCCGCTACCCTTGTGGGCCCCCCGGCGACGC
TTCCTGCTCCGCCCCTAAGTCGGGAAGGTTCCTTGCGGTTCGCGGCGTGCCGGACGTGACAAACGGAAGC
CGCACGTCTCACTAGTACCCTCGCAGACGGACAGCGCCAGGGAGCAATGGCAGCGCGCCGACCGCGATGG
GCTGTGGCCAATAGTGGCTGCTCAGCAGGGCGCGCCGAGAGCAGCGGCCGGGAAGGGGCGGTGCGGGAGG
CGGGGTGTGGGGCGGTAGTGTGGGCCCTGTTCCTGCCCGCACGGTGTTCCGCATTCTGCAAGCCTCCGGA
GCGCACGTCGGCAGTCGGCTCCCTCGTTGACCGAATCACCGACCTCTCTCCCCAGGACGCGTACCGGTCG
CCACCATGGTGAGCAAGGGCGAGGAGCTGTTCACCGGGGTGGTGCCCATCCTGGTCGAGCTGGACGGCGA
CGTAAACGGCCACAAGTTCAGCGTGTCCGGCGAGGGCGAGGGCGATGCCACCTACGGCAAGCTGACCCTG
AAGTTCATCTGCACCACCGGCAAGCTGCCCGTGCCCTGGCCCACCCTCGTGACCACCCTGACCTACGGCG
TGCAGTGCTTCAGCCGCTACCCCGACCACATGAAGCAGCACGACTTCTTCAAGTCCGCCATGCCCGAAGG
CTACGTCCAGGAGCGCACCATCTTCTTCAAGGACGACGGCAACTACAAGACCCGCGCCGAGGTGAAGTTC
GAGGGCGACACCCTGGTGAACCGCATCGAGCTGAAGGGCATCGACTTCAAGGAGGACGGCAACATCCTGG
GGCACAAGCTGGAGTACAACTACAACAGCCACAAGGTCTATATCACCGCCGACAAGCAGAAGAACGGCAT
CAAGGTGAACTTCAAGACCCGCCACAACATCGAGGACGGCAGCGTGCAGCTCGCCGACCACTACCAGCAG
AACACCCCCATCGGCGACGGCCCCGTGCTGCTGCCCGACAACCACTACCTGAGCACCCAGTCCGCCCTGA
GCAAAGACCCCAACGAGAAGCGCGATCACATGGTCCTGCTGGAGTTCGTGACCGCCGCCGGGATCACTCT
CGGCATGGACGAGCTGTACAAGTAAACTCGAGGGAATTAATTCGAGCTCGGTACCTTTAAGACCAATGAC
TTACAAGGCAGCTGTAGATCTTAGCCACTTTTTAAAAGAAAAGGGGGGACTGGAAGGGCTAATTCACTCC
CAACGAAGACAAGATCTGCTTTTTGCTTGTACTGGGTCTCTCTGGTTAGACCAGATCTGAGCCTGGGAGC
TCTCTGGCTAACTAGGGAACCCACTGCTTAAGCCTCAATAAAGCTTGCCTTGAGTGCTTCAAGTAGTGTG
TGCCCGTCTGTTGTGTGACTCTGGTAACTAGAGATCCCTCAGACCCTTTTAGTCAGTGTGGAAAATCTCT
AGCAGCATCTAGAATTAATTCCGTGTATTCTATAGTGTCACCTAAATCGTATGTGTATGATACATAAGGT
TATGTATTAATTGTAGCCGCGTTCTAACGACAATATGTACAAGCCTAATTGTGTAGCATCTGGCTTACTG
AAGCAGACCCTATCATCTCTCTCGTAAACTGCCGTCAGAGTCGGTTTGGTTGGACGAACCTTCTGAGTTT
CTGGTAACGCCGTCCCGCACCCGGAAATGGTCAGCGAACCAATCAGCAGGGTCATCGCTAGCCAGATCCT
CTACGCCGGACGCATCGTGGCCGGCATCACCGGCGCCACAGGTGCGGTTGCTGGCGCCTATATCGCCGAC
ATCACCGATGGGGAAGATCGGGCTCGCCACTTCGGGCTCATGAGCGCTTGTTTCGGCGTGGGTATGGTGG
CAGGCCCCGTGGCCGGGGGACTGTTGGGCGCCATCTCCTTGCATGCACCATTCCTTGCGGCGGCGGTGCT
CAACGGCCTCAACCTACTACTGGGCTGCTTCCTAATGCAGGAGTCGCATAAGGGAGAGCGTCGAATGGTG
CACTCTCAGTACAATCTGCTCTGATGCCGCATAGTTAAGCCAGCCCCGACACCCGCCAACACCCGCTGAC
GCGCCCTGACGGGCTTGTCTGCTCCCGGCATCCGCTTACAGACAAGCTGTGACCGTCTCCGGGAGCTGCA
TGTGTCAGAGGTTTTCACCGTCATCACCGAAACGCGCGAGACGAAAGGGCCTCGTGATACGCCTATTTTT
ATAGGTTAATGTCATGATAATAATGGTTTCTTAGACGTCAGGTGGCACTTTTCGGGGAAATGTGCGCGGA
ACCCCTATTTGTTTATTTTTCTAAATACATTCAAATATGTATCCGCTCATGAGACAATAACCCTGATAAA
TGCTTCAATAATATTGAAAAAGGAAGAGTATGAGTATTCAACATTTCCGTGTCGCCCTTATTCCCTTTTT
TGCGGCATTTTGCCTTCCTGTTTTTGCTCACCCAGAAACGCTGGTGAAAGTAAAAGATGCTGAAGATCAG
TTGGGTGCACGAGTGGGTTACATCGAACTGGATCTCAACAGCGGTAAGATCCTTGAGAGTTTTCGCCCCG
AAGAACGTTTTCCAATGATGAGCACTTTTAAAGTTCTGCTATGTGGCGCGGTATTATCCCGTATTGACGC
CGGGCAAGAGCAACTCGGTCGCCGCATACACTATTCTCAGAATGACTTGGTTGAGTACTCACCAGTCACA
GAAAAGCATCTTACGGATGGCATGACAGTAAGAGAATTATGCAGTGCTGCCATAACCATGAGTGATAACA
CTGCGGCCAACTTACTTCTGACAACGATCGGAGGACCGAAGGAGCTAACCGCTTTTTTGCACAACATGGG
GGATCATGTAACTCGCCTTGATCGTTGGGAACCGGAGCTGAATGAAGCCATACCAAACGACGAGCGTGAC
ACCACGATGCCTGTAGCAATGGCAACAACGTTGCGCAAACTATTAACTGGCGAACTACTTACTCTAGCTT
CCCGGCAACAATTAATAGACTGGATGGAGGCGGATAAAGTTGCAGGACCACTTCTGCGCTCGGCCCTTCC
GGCTGGCTGGTTTATTGCTGATAAATCTGGAGCCGGTGAGCGTGGGTCTCGCGGTATCATTGCAGCACTG
GGGCCAGATGGTAAGCCCTCCCGTATCGTAGTTATCTACACGACGGGGAGTCAGGCAACTATGGATGAAC
GAAATAGACAGATCGCTGAGATAGGTGCCTCACTGATTAAGCATTGGTAACTGTCAGACCAAGTTTACTC
ATATATACTTTAGATTGATTTAAAACTTCATTTTTAATTTAAAAGGATCTAGGTGAAGATCCTTTTTGAT
AATCTCATGACCAAAATCCCTTAACGTGAGTTTTCGTTCCACTGAGCGTCAGACCCCGTAGAAAAGATCA
AAGGATCTTCTTGAGATCCTTTTTTTCTGCGCGTAATCTGCTGCTTGCAAACAAAAAAACCACCGCTACC
AGCGGTGGTTTGTTTGCCGGATCAAGAGCTACCAACTCTTTTTCCGAAGGTAACTGGCTTCAGCAGAGCG
CAGATACCAAATACTGTTCTTCTAGTGTAGCCGTAGTTAGGCCACCACTTCAAGAACTCTGTAGCACCGC
CTACATACCTCGCTCTGCTAATCCTGTTACCAGTGGCTGCTGCCAGTGGCGATAAGTCGTGTCTTACCGG
GTTGGACTCAAGACGATAGTTACCGGATAAGGCGCAGCGGTCGGGCTGAACGGGGGGTTCGTGCACACAG
CCCAGCTTGGAGCGAACGACCTACACCGAACTGAGATACCTACAGCGTGAGCTATGAGAAAGCGCCACGC
TTCCCGAAGGGAGAAAGGCGGACAGGTATCCGGTAAGCGGCAGGGTCGGAACAGGAGAGCGCACGAGGGA
GCTTCCAGGGGGAAACGCCTGGTATCTTTATAGTCCTGTCGGGTTTCGCCACCTCTGACTTGAGCGTCGA
TTTTTGTGATGCTCGTCAGGGGGGCGGAGCCTATGGAAAAACGCCAGCAACGCGGCCTTTTTACGGTTCC
TGGCCTTTTGCTGGCCTTTTGCTCACATGTTCTTTCCTGCGTTATCCCCTGATTCTGTGGATAACCGTAT
TACCGCCTTTGAGTGAGCTGATACCGCTCGCCGCAGCCGAACGACCGAGCGCAGCGAGTCAGTGAGCGAG
GAAGCGGAAGAGCGCCCAATACGCAAACCGCCTCTCCCCGCGCGTTGGCCGATTCATTAATGCAGCTGTG
GAATGTGTGTCAGTTAGGGTGTGGAAAGTCCCCAGGCTCCCCAGCAGGCAGAAGTATGCAAAGCATGCAT
CTCAATTAGTCAGCAACCAGGTGTGGAAAGTCCCCAGGCTCCCCAGCAGGCAGAAGTATGCAAAGCATGC
ATCTCAATTAGTCAGCAACCATAGTCCCGCCCCTAACTCCGCCCATCCCGCCCCTAACTCCGCCCAGTTC
CGCCCATTCTCCGCCCCATGGCTGACTAATTTTTTTTATTTATGCAGAGGCCGAGGCCGCCTCGGCCTCT
GAGCTATTCCAGAAGTAGTGAGGAGGCTTTTTTGGAGGCCTAGGCTTTTGCAAAAAGCTTGGACACAAGA
CAGGCTTGCGAGATATGTTTGAGAATACCACTTTATCCCGCGTCAGGGAGAGGCAGTGCGTAAAAAGACG
CGGACTCATGTGAAATACTGGTTTTTAGTGCGCCAGATCTCTATAATCTCGCGCAACCTATTTTCCCCTC
GAACACTTTTTAAGCCGTAGATAAACAGGCTGGGACACTTCACATGAGCGAAAAATACATCGTCACCTGG
GACATGTTGCAGATCCATGCACGTAAACTCGCAAGCCGACTGATGCCTTCTGAACAATGGAAAGGCATTA
TTGCCGTAAGCCGTGGCGGTCTGTACCGGGTGCGTTACTGGCGCGTGAACTGGGTATTCGTCATGTCGAT
ACCGTTTGTATTTCCAGCTACGATCACGACAACCAGCGCGAGCTTAAAGTGCTGAAACGCGCAGAAGGCG
ATGGCGAAGGCTTCATCGTTATTGATGACCTGGTGGATACCGGTGGTACTGCGGTTGCGATTCGTGAAAT
GTATCCAAAAGCGCACTTTGTCACCATCTTCGCAAAACCGGCTGGTCGTCCGCTGGTTGATGACTATGTT
GTTGATATCCCGCAAGATACCTGGATTGAACAGCCGTGGGATATGGGCGTCGTATTCGTCCCGCCAATCT
CCGGTCGCTAATCTTTTCAACGCCTGGCACTGCCGGGCGTTGTTCTTTTTAACTTCAGGCGGGTTACAAT
AGTTTCCAGTAAGTATTCTGGAGGCTGCATCCATGACACAGGCAAACCTGAGCGAAACCCTGTTCAAACC
CCGCTTTAAACATCCTGAAACCTCGACGCTAGTCCGCCGCTTTAATCACGGCGCACAACCGCCTGTGCAG
TCGGCCCTTGATGGTAAAACCATCCCTCACTGGTATCGCATGATTAACCGTCTGATGTGGATCTGGCGCG
GCATTGACCCACGCGAAATCCTCGACGTCCAGGCACGTATTGTGATGAGCGATGCCGAACGTACCGACGA
TGATTTATACGATACGGTGATTGGCTACCGTGGCGGCAACTGGATTTATGAGTGGGCCCCGGATCTTTGT
GAAGGAACCTTACTTCTGTGGTGTGACATAATTGGACAAACTACCTACAGAGATTTAAAGCTCTAAGGTA
AATATAAAATTTTTAAGTGTATAATGTGTTAAACTACTGATTCTAATTGTTTGTGTATTTTAGATTCCAA
CCTATGGAACTGATGAATGGGAGCAGTGGTGGAATGCCTTTAATGAGGAAAACCTGTTTTGCTCAGAAGA
AATGCCATCTAGTGATGATGAGGCTACTGCTGACTCTCAACATTCTACTCCTCCAAAAAAGAAGAGAAAG
GTAGAAGACCCCAAGGACTTTCCTTCAGAATTGCTAAGTTTTTTGAGTCATGCTGTGTTTAGTAATAGAA
CTCTTGCTTGCTTTGCTATTTACACCACAAAGGAAAAAGCTGCACTGCTATACAAGAAAATTATGGAAAA
ATATTCTGTAACCTTTATAAGTAGGCATAACAGTTATAATCATAACATACTGTTTTTTCTTACTCCACAC
AGGCATAGAGTGTCTGCTATTAATAACTATGCTCAAAAATTGTGTACCTTTAGCTTTTTAATTTGTAAAG
GGGTTAATAAGGAATATTTGATGTATAGTGCCTTGACTAGAGATCATAATCAGCCATACCACATTTGTAG
AGGTTTTACTTGCTTTAAAAAACCTCCCACACCTCCCCCTGAACCTGAAACATAAAATGAATGCAATTGT
TGTTGTTAACTTGTTTATTGCAGCTTATAATGGTTACAAATAAAGCAATAGCATCACAAATTTCACAAAT
AAAGCATTTTTTTCACTGCATTCTAGTTGTGGTTTGTCCAAACTCATCAATGTATCTTATCATGTCTGGA
TCAACTGGATAACTCAAGCTAACCAAAATCATCCCAAACTTCCCACCCCATACCCTATTACCACTGCCAA
TTACCTGTGGTTTCATTTACTCTAAACCTGTGATTCCTCTGAATTATTTTCATTTTAAAGAAATTGTATT
TGTTAAATATGTAC
Features (pLannotate 1.2.2; 34 found; start..end, strand, type, name):
     15..344     +  CDS            nef (fragment): NEF_HV1BR - Experimental evidence at protein level: Swiss-Prot protein existence level 1. Extracellular Nef protein targets CD4(+) T-lymphocytes for apoptosis by interacting with CXCR4 surface receptors (PubMed:14990729). From Human immunodeficiency virus type 1 group M subtype B (isolate BRU/LAI) (HIV-1).
    392..649     +  LTR            5' LTR (truncated): truncated 5' long terminal repeat (LTR) from HIV-1
    696..821     +  misc_feature   HIV-1 Ψ: packaging signal of human immunodeficiency virus type 1
    805..1143    +  CDS            HIV-1 gag (fragment): gag protein from human immunodeficiency virus 1; gag
   1318..1551    +  misc_feature   RRE: The Rev response element (RRE) of HIV-1 allows for Rev-dependent mRNA export from the nucleus to the cytoplasm.
   1928..2028    +  CDS            Rev (fragment): human immunodeficiency virus 1 (HIV-1) Rev protein; rev; enhances nuclear export of unspliced and incompletely spliced viral mRNAs
   2065..2182    +  misc_feature   cPPT/CTS: central polypurine tract and central termination sequence of HIV-1
   2219..2251    -  misc_feature   MCS (fragment): pBluescript multiple cloning site
   2335..2742    +  promoter       SFFV promoter: spleen focus-forming virus long terminal repeat (LTR) promoter
   2759..3391    +  CDS            CLDN1: CLD1_HUMAN - Also known as CLD1, SEMP1. Experimental evidence at protein level: Swiss-Prot protein existence level 1. (Microbial infection) Acts as a co-receptor for hepatitis C virus (HCV) in hepatocytes (PubMed:17325668, PubMed:20375010, PubMed:24038151). Associates with CD81 and the CLDN1-CD81 receptor complex is essential for HCV entry into host cell (PubMed:20375010). Acts as a receptor for dengue virus (PubMed:24074594). From Homo sapiens (Human).
   3393..3418    +  misc_feature   MCS (fragment): pUC18/19 multiple cloning site
   3419..3437    +  misc_feature   MCS (fragment): pBluescript multiple cloning site
   3437..3942    +  misc_feature   WPRE (fragment): woodchuck hepatitis virus posttranscriptional regulatory element
   3955..4465    +  promoter       hPGK promoter: human phosphoglycerate kinase 1 promoter
   4486..5205    +  CDS            EGFP: the original enhanced GFP (Yang et al., 1996) mammalian codon-optimized
   5231..5299    +  CDS            nef (fragment): NEF_HV1Z2 - Experimental evidence at protein level: Swiss-Prot protein existence level 1. Extracellular Nef protein targets CD4(+) T-lymphocytes for apoptosis by interacting with CXCR4 surface receptors. From Human immunodeficiency virus type 1 group M subtype D (isolate Z2/CDC-Z34) (HIV-1).
   5301..5534    +  LTR            3' LTR (ΔU3): self-inactivating 3' long terminal repeat (LTR) from HIV-1
   5559..5577    -  promoter       SP6 promoter: promoter for bacteriophage SP6 RNA polymerase
   5805..6084    +  CDS            TcR (fragment): tetracycline efflux protein; tet; confers resistance to tetracycline
   6085..6133    -  misc_feature   bom (fragment): basis of mobility region from pBR322
   6235..6270    -  CDS            rop (fragment): Rop protein, which maintains plasmids at low copy number; rop
   6365..6469    +  promoter       AmpR promoter: bla
   6470..7330    +  CDS            AmpR: β-lactamase; bla; confers resistance to ampicillin, carbenicillin, and related antibiotics
   7501..8089    +  rep_origin     ori: high-copy-number ColE1/pMB1/pBR322/pUC origin of replication
   8272..8328    +  CDS            lacI (fragment): lac repressor; lacI; The lac repressor binds to the lac operator to inhibit transcription in E. coli. This inhibition can be relieved by adding lactose or isopropyl-β-D-thiogalactopyranoside (IPTG).
   8335..8664    +  promoter       SV40 promoter: SV40 enhancer and early promoter
   8864..8983    +  CDS            gpt (fragment): XGPT_ECOLI - Also known as gpp, gxu. Experimental evidence at protein level: Swiss-Prot protein existence level 1. Purine salvage pathway enzyme that catalyzes the transfer of the ribosyl-5-phosphate group from 5-phospho-alpha-D-ribose 1- diphosphate (PRPP) to the N9 position of the 6-oxopurines guanine and xanthine to form the corresponding ribonucleotides GMP (guanosine 5'- monophosphate) and XMP (xanthosine 5'-monophosphate), with the release of PPi. To a lesser extent, also acts on hypoxanthine (PubMed:9100006, PubMed:3886014). Does not ribophosphorylate adenine (PubMed:3886014). From Esch
   8983..9318    +  CDS            gpt (fragment): XGPT_ECOLI - Also known as gpp, gxu. Experimental evidence at protein level: Swiss-Prot protein existence level 1. Purine salvage pathway enzyme that catalyzes the transfer of the ribosyl-5-phosphate group from 5-phospho-alpha-D-ribose 1- diphosphate (PRPP) to the N9 position of the 6-oxopurines guanine and xanthine to form the corresponding ribonucleotides GMP (guanosine 5'- monophosphate) and XMP (xanthosine 5'-monophosphate), with the release of PPi. To a lesser extent, also acts on hypoxanthine (PubMed:9100006, PubMed:3886014). Does not ribophosphorylate adenine (PubMed:3886014). From Esch
   9413..9718    +  CDS            frsA (fragment): FRSA_ECOLI - Also known as yafA. Experimental evidence at protein level: Swiss-Prot protein existence level 1. Catalyzes the hydrolysis of esters (PubMed:15808744). Displays esterase activity toward pNP-butyrate (PubMed:15808744). May stimulate mixed-acid fermentation by acting as a fermentation/respiration switch that down-regulates respiration and up- regulates fermentation rates (PubMed:15169777). From Escherichia coli (strain K12).
   9722..9796    +  CDS            small t antigen (fragment): SV40 (simian virus 40) small t antigen
   9798..9863    +  intron         small t intron: SV40 (simian virus 40) small t antigen intron
   9993..10013   +  CDS            SV40 NLS: nuclear localization signal of SV40 (simian virus 40) large T antigen
  10332..10415   +  CDS            large T antigen (fragment): large T antigen from SV40 (simian virus 40)
  10438..10572   +  polyA_signal   SV40 poly(A) signal: SV40 polyadenylation signal
