[The description below was written by a language model from this plasmid's Addgene catalogue record and pLannotate feature annotations shown in this document.]
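Description:
pDUAL CLDN (GFP) is an HIV-1-based lentiviral transfer plasmid, built on the pDUAL GFP backbone, that expresses human Claudin-1 (CLDN1) and a GFP reporter from two independent promoters. It is maintained in E. coli through a high-copy ColE1/pUC-type origin and selected with ampicillin via the AmpR (β-lactamase) gene.

The viral cassette runs from a truncated 5' LTR to a self-inactivating ΔU3 3' LTR. Between them lie the Ψ packaging signal with an adjoining gag fragment, the Rev response element for Rev-dependent nuclear export of the genomic RNA, and the cPPT/CTS, which aids nuclear import of the reverse-transcribed genome. Downstream, the spleen focus-forming virus (SFFV) LTR promoter drives the CLDN1 coding sequence, followed by a WPRE fragment, an element that normally enhances transcript stability and expression. The human PGK promoter then drives EGFP. Because the two genes are transcribed separately rather than fused or linked, transduced cells can be identified or sorted by fluorescence while Claudin-1 remains untagged.

Outside the LTRs, the annotation picks up remnants of older vector ancestry. These include an SV40 early promoter with gpt fragments, SV40 small t intron and polyadenylation sequences, an SP6 promoter, and fragments of TcR, rop and bom. None of these is part of the packaged genome.

The record gives the purpose only as lentiviral co-expression of Claudin-1 and GFP. The feature annotation notes that CLDN1 is a hepatitis C virus co-receptor, so virus entry studies are a plausible application, although the record does not say so. The cloning sites used for the insert are not recorded.
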