Addgene plasmid #86981: pDUAL CLDN (GFP)
Purpose: Lentiviral expression construct encoding Claudin-1 and GFP from separate promoters
Depositing lab: Joe Grove. Depositing organization: University College London.
Backbone
  Vector backbone: pDUAL GFP
  Vector type: Mammalian Expression, Lentiviral
Growth in bacteria
  Bacterial resistance: Ampicillin, 100 μg/mL
  Growth temperature: 37°C
  Growth strain: NEB Stable
  Copy number: High Copy
Gene/Insert
  Gene/Insert name: CLDN1 (alt name: NP_066924.1)
  Species: H. sapiens (human)
  Entrez Gene: CLDN1 (a.k.a. CLD1, ILVASC, SEMP1)
  Promoter: SFFV/hPGK
  Cloning method: Restriction Enzyme; 5′ cloning site unknown (unknown if destroyed); 3′ cloning site unknown (unknown if destroyed)
  Sequencing primers: 5′ SFFVpro-F
Terms and licenses: Academic/Nonprofit Terms; Industry Terms: Not Available to Industry
How to cite: pDUAL CLDN (GFP) was a gift from Joe Grove (Addgene plasmid # 86981 ; http://n2t.net/addgene:86981 ; RRID:Addgene_86981)
